Addgene plasmid #63324: pFusX2-42
Purpose: Encodes RVD positions 4-6 in TALEN assembly
Depositing lab: Stephen Ekker. Depositing organization: Mayo Foundation for Medical Education and Research. Publication: FusX: A rapid one-step TALE assembly system for genome science. Ma AC, McNulty MS, Tanya PL, Jarryd CM, Martinez-Galvez G, Argue DP, Lee HB, Urban MD, Bullard CE, Blackburn PR, Man TK, Clark KJ, Ekker SC. Hum Gene Ther. 2016 Jun;27(6):451-63. doi: 10.1089/hum.2015.172 PubMed 26854857.
Backbone
  Vector backbone: FusX2
  Backbone size w/o insert (bp): 3006
  Vector type: TALEN
Growth in bacteria
  Bacterial resistance: Spectinomycin, 50 μg/mL
  Growth temperature: 37°C
  Growth strain: DH5alpha
  Copy number: High Copy
Gene/Insert
  Gene/Insert name: NN NN HD (alt name: X2_GGC)
  Species: Synthetic
  Mutation: none
  Cloning method: Restriction Enzyme; 5′ cloning site BsaI (destroyed during cloning); 3′ cloning site BsaI (destroyed during cloning)
  Sequencing primers: 5′ pCR8_F1; 3′ pCR8_R1
Terms and licenses: Academic/Nonprofit Terms; Industry Terms: Not Available to Industry
How to cite: pFusX2-42 was a gift from Stephen Ekker (Addgene plasmid # 63324 ; http://n2t.net/addgene:63324 ; RRID:Addgene_63324)
