[The description below was written by a language model from this plasmid's Addgene catalogue record.]
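Description:
pFusX2-42 is a bacterial library plasmid from the FusX system, a one-step method for assembling TALE repeat arrays used to build TALENs and related designer DNA-binding proteins. It is built on the FusX2 backbone (about 3 kb without insert), is maintained at high copy number in standard E. coli cloning strains, and is selected with spectinomycin. The record does not include a feature table, so the origin of replication and other backbone elements are not specified. The listed sequencing primers carry pCR8 names, so they presumably read across the insert from flanking backbone sequence.

The insert is a synthetic, pre-assembled trimer of TALE repeats carrying the repeat variable diresidues NN, NN and HD. Under the usual TALE recognition code, NN preferentially reads guanine and HD reads cytosine, which matches the alternative insert name indicating the triplet GGC. Within the FusX scheme this plasmid supplies RVD positions 4 to 6 of the final array, so it is one member of a set of FusX2 plasmids that together cover the possible three-repeat combinations for that position block. The trimer was cloned into the backbone through BsaI sites that were destroyed in the process, consistent with Golden Gate-style construction using a type IIS enzyme.

In use, a researcher chooses this plasmid when the target DNA sequence has GGC at positions 4 to 6, and combines it with the matching trimer plasmids for the other position blocks and a receiver backbone to assemble a full-length TALE array. It has no expression function of its own and serves purely as a modular building block for genome-editing reagents.
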