>Addgene plasmid #63324 | pFusX2-42 | depositor partial sequence | sequence record 105166 | pFusX2_GGC
AGTCTTAAGCGTCTCCCTGACCCCGGACCAAGTGGTGGCTATCGCCAGCAACAATGGCGGCAAGCAAGCG
CTCGAAACGGTGCAGCGGCTGTTGCCGGTGCTGTGCCAGGACCATGGCCTGACCCCGGACCAAGTGGTGG
CTATCGCCAGCAACAATGGCGGCAAGCAAGCGCTCGAAACGGTGCAGCGGCTGTTGCCGGTGCTGTGCCA
GGACCATGGCCTGACTCCGGACCAAGTGGTGGCTATCGCCAGCCACGATGGCGGCAAGCAAGCGCTCGAA
ACGGTGCAGCGGCTGTTGCCGGTGCTGTGCCAGGACCATGGCGAGACGTC
