>Addgene plasmid #63324 | pFusX2-42 | depositor partial sequence | sequence record 105167 | FusX2
CGTCTCCCTGACCCCGGACCAAGTGGTGGCTATCGAGACCGGCGCCGCTACGGGCGCGTCCCATTCGCCA
TTCAGGCTGCGCAACTGTTGGGAAGGGCGATCGGTGCGGGCTCTTCGCTATTACGCCAGCTGGCGAAAGG
GGGATGTGCTGCAAGGCGATTAAGTTGGGAACGCCAGGGTTTTCCCAGTCACGACGTTGTAAAACGACGG
CCAGTGAGCGCGCGTAATCGACTCACTATAGGGCGAATTGGGTACCGGGCCCCCCCTCGAGGTCCTCCAG
CTTTTGTTCCCTTTAGTGAGGGTTAATTGCGCGCTTGGCGTAATCATGGTCATAGCTGTTTCCTGTGTGA
AATTGTTATCCGCTCACAATTCCACACAACATACGAGCCGGAAGCATAAAGTGTAAAGCCTGGGGTGCCT
AATGAGTGAGCTAACTCACATTAATTGCGTTGCGCTCACTGCCCGCTTTCCACCGGTGGTCTCTGGCGGC
AAGCAAGCGCTCGAAACGGTGCAGCGGCTGTTGCCGGTGCTGTGCCAGGACCATGGCGAGACGTCTAGAC
CAGCCAGGACAGAAATGCCTCGACTTCGCTGCTACCCAAGGTTGCCGGGTGACGCACACCGTGGAAACGG
ATGAAGGCACGAACCCAGTGGACATAAGCCTGTTCGGTTCGTAAGCTGTAATGCAAGTAGCGTATGCGCT
CACGCAACTGGTCCAGAACCTTGACCGAACGCAGCGGTGGTAACGGCGCAGTGGCGGTTTTCATGGCTTG
TTATGACTGTTTTTTTGGGGTACAGTCTATGCCTCGGGCATCCAAGCAGCAAGCGCGTTACGCCGTGGGT
CGATGTTTGATGTTATGGAGCAGCAACGATGTTACGCAGCAGGGCAGTCGCCCTAAAACAAAGTTAAACA
TTATGAGGGAAGCGGTGATCGCCGAAGTATCGACTCAACTATCAGAGGTAGTTGGCGTCATCGAGCGCCA
TCTCGAACCGACGTTGCTGGCCGTACATTTGTACGGCTCCGCAGTGGATGGCGGCCTGAAGCCACACAGT
GATATTGATTTGCTGGTTACGGTGACCGTAAGGCTTGATGAAACAACGCGGCGAGCTTTGATCAACGACC
TTTTGGAAACTTCGGCTTCCCCTGGAGAGAGCGAGATTCTCCGCGCTGTAGAAGTCACCATTGTTGTGCA
CGACGACATCATTCCGTGGCGTTATCCAGCTAAGCGCGAACTGCAATTTGGAGAATGGCAGCGCAATGAC
ATTCTTGCAGGTATCTTCGAGCCAGCCACGATCGACATTGATCTGGCTATCTTGCTGACAAAAGCAAGAG
AACATAGCGTTGCCTTGGTAGGTCCAGCGGCGGAGGAACTCTTTGATCCGGTTCCTGAACAGGATCTATT
TGAGGCGCTAAATGAAACCTTAACGCTATGGAACTCGCCGCCCGACTGGGCTGGCGATGAGCGAAATGTA
GTGCTTACGTTGTCCCGCATTTGGTACAGCGCAGTAACCGGCAAAATCGCGCCGAAGGATGTCGCTGCCG
ACTGGGCAATGGAGCGCCTGCCGGCCCAGTATCAGCCCGTCATACTTGAAGCTAGACAGGCTTATCTTGG
ACAAGAAGAAGATCGCTTGGCCTCGCGCGCAGATCAGTTGGAAGAATTTGTCCACTACGTGAAAGGCGAG
ATCACCAAGGTAGTCGGCAAATAACCCTCGAGCCACCCATGACCAAAATCCCTTAACGTGAGTTACGCGT
CGTTCCACTGAGCGTCAGACCCCGTAGAAAAGATCAAAGGATCTTCTTGAGATCCTTTTTTTCTGCGCGT
AATCTGCTGCTTGCAAACAAAAAAACCACCGCTACCAGCGGTGGTTTGTTTGCCGGATCAAGAGCTACCA
ACTCTTTTTCCGAAGGTAACTGGCTTCAGCAGAGCGCAGATACCAAATACTGTCCTTCTAGTGTAGCCGT
AGTTAGGCCACCACTTCAAGAACTCTGTAGCACCGCCTACATACCTCGCTCTGCTAATCCTGTTACCAGT
GGCTGCTGCCAGTGGCGATAAGTCGTGTCTTACCGGGTTGGACTCAAGACGATAGTTACCGGATAAGGCG
CAGCGGTCGGGCTGAACGGGGGGTTCGTGCACACAGCCCAGCTTGGAGCGAACGACCTACACCGAACTGA
GATACCTACAGCGTGAGCATTGAGAAAGCGCCACGCTTCCCGAAGGGAGAAAGGCGGACAGGTATCCGGT
AAGCGGCAGGGTCGGAACAGGAGAGCGCACGAGGGAGCTTCCAGGGGGAAACGCCTGGTATCTTTATAGT
CCTGTCGGGTTTCGCCACCTCTGACTTGAGCGTCGATTTTTGTGATGCTCGTCAGGGGGGCGGAGCCTAT
GGAAAAACGCCAGCAACGCGGCCTTTTTACGGTTCCTGGCCTTTTGCTGGCCTTTTGCTCACATGTTCTT
TCCTGCGTTATCCCCTGATTCTGTGGATAACCGTATTACCGCCTTTGAGTGAGCTGATACCGCTCGCCGC
AGCCGAACGACCGAGCGCAGCGAGTCAGTGAGCGAGGAAGCGGAAGAGCGCCCAATACGCAAACCGCCTC
TCCCCGCGCGTTGGCCGATTCATTAATGCAGCTGGCACGACAGGTTTCCCGACTGGAAAGCGGGCAGTGA
GCGCAACGCAATTAATACGCGTACCGCTAGCCAGGAAGAGTTTGTAGAAACGCAAAAAGGCCATCCGTCA
GGATGGCCTTCTGCTTAGTTTGATGCCTGGCAGTTTATGGCGGGCGTCCTGCCCGCCACCCTCCGGGCCG
TTGCTTCACAACGTTCAAATCCGCTCCCGGCGGATTTGTCCTACTCAGGAGAGCGTTCACCGACAAACAA
CAGATAAAACGAAAGGCCCAGTCTTCCGACTGAGCCTTTCGTTTTATTTGATGCCTGGCAGTTCCCTACT
CTCGCGTTAACGCTAGCATGGATGTTTTCCCAGTCACGACGTTGTAAAACGACGGCCAGTCTTAAG
