>Addgene plasmid #63324 | pFusX2-42 | addgene partial sequence | sequence record 115387 | pCR8_R1 5'-cgaaccgaacaggcttatgt-3'
GTGCGTCACCCGGCAACCTTGGGTAGCAGCGAAGTCGAGGCATTTCTGTCCTGGCTGGTCTAGACGTCTC
GCCATGGTCCTGGCACAGCACCGGCAACAGCCGCTGCACCGTTTCGAGCGCTTGCTTGCCGCCATCGTGG
CTGGCGATAGCCACCACTTGGTCCGGAGTCAGGCCATGGTCCTGGCACAGCACCGGCAACAGCCGCTGCA
CCGTTTCGAGCGCTTGCTTGCCGCCATTGTTGCTGGCGATAGCCACCACTTGGTCCGGGGTCAGGCCATG
GTCCTGGCACAGCACCGGCAACAGCCGCTGCACCGTTTCGAGCGCTTGCTTGCCGCCATTGTTGCTGGCG
ATAGCCACCACTTGGTCCGGGGTCAGGGAGACGCTTAAGACTGGCCGTCGTTTTACAACGTCGTGACTGG
GAAAACATCCATGCTAGCGTTAACGCGAGAGTAGGGAACTGCCAGGCATCAAATAAAACGAAAGGCTCAG
TCGGAAGACTGGGCCTTTCGTTTTATCTGTTGTTTGTCGGTGAACGCTCTCCTGAGTAGGACAAATCCGC
CGGGAGCGGATTTGAACGTTGTGAAGCAACGGCCCGGAGGGTGGCGGGCAGGACGCCCGCCATAAACTGC
CAGGCATCAAACTAAGCAGAAGGCCATCCTGACGGATGGCCTTTTTGCGTTTCTACAAACTCTTCCTG
